Addgene plasmid #11953: pYES2-Ub-R-GFP
Depositing lab: Nico Dantuma. Depositing organization: Karolinska Institute, Dr. Nico Dantuma Lab. Publication: Inhibition of ubiquitin/proteasome-dependent proteolysis in Saccharomyces cerevisiae by a Gly-Ala repeat. Heessen S, Dantuma NP, Tessarz P, Jellne M, Masucci MG. FEBS Lett. 2003 Dec 4. 555(2):397-404. 10.1016/S0014-5793(03)01296-1 PubMed 14644450.
Backbone
  Vector backbone: pYES2
  Backbone manufacturer: Invitrogen
  Backbone size w/o insert (bp): 5830
  Vector type: Yeast Expression
  Selectable markers: URA3
Growth in bacteria
  Bacterial resistance: Ampicillin, 100 μg/mL
  Growth temperature: 37°C
  Growth strain: DH5alpha
  Copy number: High Copy
Gene/Insert
  Gene/Insert name: Ub-R-GFP (alt names: Ubiquitin; Ub)
  Insert size (bp): 998
  Mutation: Ubiquitin fused to N-terminus of GFP. Arginine at position 1 between Ub and GFP (see article 10802622). N-end rule degradation signal.
  Cloning method: Restriction Enzyme; 5′ cloning site EcoRI (not destroyed); 3′ cloning site NotI (not destroyed)
  Sequencing primers: 5′ GAL1 primer
Terms and licenses: Academic/Nonprofit Terms; Industry Terms: Not Available to Industry
Depositor comments: The ubiquitin open reading frame was amplified by PCR from the Ub-Pro-Gal plasmid with the sense primer 5'-GCG GAATTCACCATGCAGATCTTCGTGAAGACT-3' and the antisense primer 5'-GCG GGATCCTGTCGACCAAGCTTCCCXXX CCCACCTCTGAGACGGAGTAC-3' where the XXX leads to a arginine at position 1 (see article 10802622, Figure 1). The PCR product was cloned into the EcoRI and BamHI sites of the EGFP-N1 vector from Clontech. The Ub-R-GFP insert was then excised with EcoRI and NotI and cloned into pYES2.
How to cite: pYES2-Ub-R-GFP was a gift from Nico Dantuma (Addgene plasmid # 11953 ; http://n2t.net/addgene:11953 ; RRID:Addgene_11953)
