[The description below was written by a language model from this plasmid's Addgene catalogue record and pLannotate feature annotations shown in this document.]
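Description:
pYES2-Ub-R-GFP is a yeast expression plasmid built on the Invitrogen pYES2 backbone, a Saccharomyces cerevisiae/E. coli shuttle vector of about 6.8 kb in total. In bacteria it replicates from a high-copy ColE1/pUC-type origin and is selected with ampicillin through the β-lactamase gene. In yeast it is maintained episomally by the 2μ origin (an adjacent fragment of the 2μ RAF1 gene is also annotated) and selected by URA3 complementation of uracil auxotrophy, a marker that can also be counterselected with 5-FOA. An f1 origin allows single-stranded DNA production, and a short lacI fragment appears to be a backbone remnant.

The payload, a roughly 1 kb EcoRI–NotI fragment, encodes ubiquitin fused in frame to the N-terminus of EGFP, with an arginine codon placed immediately after the last ubiquitin residue. It sits between the galactose-inducible, Gal4-regulated GAL1 promoter and the CYC1 terminator; a T7 promoter lies just upstream of the insert. The cassette was first assembled in a mammalian EGFP-N1 vector and then transferred into pYES2.

In such ubiquitin-fusion designs, cellular deubiquitinating enzymes cleave off the ubiquitin moiety and expose the arginine as the new N-terminal residue of GFP. Arginine is a destabilising residue under the N-end rule, so the reporter is targeted for ubiquitin/proteasome-dependent degradation. Fluorescence is therefore expected to stay low when proteolysis is active and to rise when it is impaired. According to the associated publication, the construct belongs to a study of the inhibition of ubiquitin/proteasome-dependent proteolysis in S. cerevisiae, where it serves as a fluorescent reporter substrate for this pathway.
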