Features (pLannotate 1.2.2; 14 found; start..end, strand, type, name):
      2..444     +  promoter       GAL1 promoter: S. cerevisiae GAL1; inducible promoter, regulated by Gal4
    476..494     +  promoter       T7 promoter: promoter for bacteriophage T7 RNA polymerase
    560..787     +  CDS            UBIQ_CERCA: Experimental evidence at protein level: Swiss-Prot protein existence level 1. Ubiquitin exists either covalently attached to another protein, or free (unanchored). When covalently bound, it is conjugated to target proteins via an isopeptide bond either as a monomer (monoubiquitin), a polymer linked via different Lys residues of the ubiquitin (polyubiquitin chains) or a linear polymer linked via the initiator Met of the ubiquitin (linear polyubiquitin chains). Polyubiquitin chains, when attached to a target protein, have different functions depending on the Lys residue of the ubiquitin that is
    827..1546    +  CDS            EGFP: the original enhanced GFP (Yang et al., 1996) mammalian codon-optimized
   1581..1828    +  terminator     CYC1 terminator: S. cerevisiae CYC1; transcription terminator for CYC1
   1833..1886    -  CDS            lacI (fragment): lac repressor; lacI; The lac repressor binds to the lac operator to inhibit transcription in E. coli. This inhibition can be relieved by adding lactose or isopropyl-β-D-thiogalactopyranoside (IPTG).
   2069..2657    -  rep_origin     ori: high-copy-number ColE1/pMB1/pBR322/pUC origin of replication
   2828..3688    -  CDS            AmpR: β-lactamase; bla; confers resistance to ampicillin, carbenicillin, and related antibiotics
   3689..3705    -  promoter       AmpR promoter (fragment): bla
   3784..4587    -  CDS            URA3: orotidine-5'-phosphate decarboxylase, required for uracil biosynthesis; S. cerevisiae URA3; yeast auxotrophic marker, counterselectable with 5-fluoroorotic acid (5-FOA)
   4588..4803    -  promoter       URA3 promoter: S. cerevisiae URA3
   4828..5253    +  CDS            RAF1 (fragment): RAF_YEAST - Experimental evidence at transcript level: Swiss-Prot protein existence level 2. Antagonizes transcriptional repression of recombinase FLP by REP1-REP2. May play a role in plasmid partitioning. From Saccharomyces cerevisiae (strain ATCC 204508 / S288c) (Baker's yeast).
   5407..6287    -  rep_origin     2μ ori: yeast 2μ plasmid origin of replication
   6356..6811    -  rep_origin     f1 ori (sequence partly withheld): f1 bacteriophage origin of replication; arrow indicates direction of (+) strand synthesis
>Addgene plasmid #11953 | pYES2-Ub-R-GFP | depositor full sequence | sequence record 7150 | Author sequence
ACGGATTAGAAGCCGCCGAGCGGGTGACAGCCCTCCGAAGGAAGACTCTCCTCCGTGCGTCCTCGTCCTC
ACCGGTCGCGTTCCTGAAACGCAGATGTGCCTCGCGCCGCACTGCTCCGAACAATAAAGATTCTACAATA
CTAGCTTTTATGGTTATGAAGAGGAAAAATTGGCAGTAACCTGGCCCCACAAACCTTCAAATGAACGAAT
CAAATTAACAACCATAGGATGATAATGCGATTAGTTTTTTAGCCTTATTTCTGGGGTAATTAATCAGCGA
AGCGATGATTTTTGATCTATTAACAGATATATAAATGCAAAAACTGCATTAACCACTTTAACTAATACTT
TCAACATTTTCGGTTTGTATTACTTCTTATTCAAATGTAATAAAAGTATCAACAAAAAATTGTTAATATA
CCTCTATACTTTAACGTCAAGGAGAAAAAACCCCGGATCGGACTACTAGCAGCTGTAATACGACTCACTA
TAGGGAATATTAAGCTTGGTACCGAGCTCGGATCCACTAGTAACGGCCGCCAGTGTGCTGGAATTCACCA
TGCAGATCTTCGTGAAGACTCTGACTGGTAAGACCATCACCCTCGAGGTTGAGCCCAGTGACACCATTGA
GAATGTCAAGGCAAAGATCCAAGATAAGGAAGGCATCCCTCCTGACCAGCAGAGGCTGATCTTTGCTGGA
AAACAGCTGGAAGATGGGCGCACCCTGTCTGACTACAACATCCAGAAAGAGTCCACCCTGCACCTGGTAC
TCCGTCTCAGAGGTGGGCGCGGGAAGCTTGGTCGACAGGATCCACCGGTCGCCACCATGGTGAGCAAGGG
CGAGGAGCTGTTCACCGGGGTGGTGCCCATCCTGGTCGAGCTGGACGGCGACGTAAACGGCCACAAGTTC
AGCGTGTCCGGCGAGGGCGAGGGCGATGCCACCTACGGCAAGCTGACCCTGAAGTTCATCTGCACCACCG
GCAAGCTGCCCGTGCCCTGGCCCACCCTCGTGACCACCCTGACCTACGGCGTGCAGTGCTTCAGCCGCTA
CCCCGACCACATGAAGCAGCACGACTTCTTCAAGTCCGCCATGCCCGAAGGCTACGTCCAGGAGCGCACC
ATCTTCTTCAAGGACGACGGCAACTACAAGACCCGCGCCGAGGTGAAGTTCGAGGGCGACACCCTGGTGA
ACCGCATCGAGCTGAAGGGCATCGACTTCAAGGAGGACGGCAACATCCTGGGGCACAAGCTGGAGTACAA
CTACAACAGCCACAACGTCTATATCATGGCCGACAAGCAGAAGAACGGCATCAAGGTGAACTTCAAGATC
CGCCACAACATCGAGGACGGCAGCGTGCAGCTCGCCGACCACTACCAGCAGAACACCCCCATCGGCGACG
GCCCCGTGCTGCTGCCCGACAACCACTACCTGAGCACCCAGTCCGCCCTGAGCAAAGACCCCAACGAGAA
GCGCGATCACATGGTCCTGCTGGAGTTCGTGACCGCCGCCGGGATCACTCTCGGCATGGACGAGCTGTAC
AAGTAAAGCGGCCGCTCGAGCATGCATCTAGAGGGCCGCATCATGTAATTAGTTATGTCACGCTTACATT
CACGCCCTCCCCCCACATCCGCTCTAACCGAAAAGGAAGGAGTTAGACAACCTGAAGTCTAGGTCCCTAT
TTATTTTTTTATAGTTATGTTAGTATTAAGAACGTTATTTATATTTCAAATTTTTCTTTTTTTTCTGTAC
AGACGCGTGTACGCATGTAACATTATACTGAAAACCTTGCTTGAGAAGGTTTTGGGACGCTCGAAGGCTT
TAATTTGCGGCCCTGCATTAATGAATCGGCCAACGCGCGGGGAGAGGCGGTTTGCGTATTGGGCGCTCTT
CCGCTTCCTCGCTCACTGACTCGCTGCGCTCGGTCGTTCGGCTGCGGCGAGCGGTATCAGCTCACTCAAA
GGCGGTAATACGGTTATCCACAGAATCAGGGGATAACGCAGGAAAGAACATGTGAGCAAAAGGCCAGCAA
AAGCCCAGGAACCGTAAAAAGGCCGCGTTGCTGGCGTTTTTCCATAGGCTCCGCCCCCCTGACGAGCATC
ACAAAAATCGACGCTCAAGTCAGAGGTGGCGAAACCCGACAGGACTATAAAGATACCAGGCGTTTCCCCC
TGGAAGCTCCCTCGTGCGCTCTCCTGTTCCGACCCTGCCGCTTACCGGATACCTGTCCGCCTTTCTCCCT
TCGGGAAGCGTGGCGCTTTCTCATAGCTCACGCTGTAGGTATCTCAGTTCGGTGTAGGTCGTTCGCTCCA
AGCTGGGCTGTGTGCACGAACCCCCCGTTCAGCCCGACCGCTGCGCCTTATCCGGTAACTATCGTCTTGA
GTCCAACCCGGTAAGACACGACTTATCGCCACTGGCAGCAGCCACTGGTAACAGGATTAGCAGAGCGAGG
TATGTAGGCGGTGCTACAGAGTTCTTGAAGTGGTGGCCTAACTACGGCTACACTAGAAGGACAGTATTTG
GTATCTGCGCTCTGCTGAAGCCAGTTACCTTCGGAAAAAGAGTTGGTAGCTCTTGATCCGGCAAACAAAC
CACCGCTGGTAGCGGTGGTTTTTTTGTTTGCAAGCAGCAGATTACGCGCAGAAAAAAAGGATCTCAAGAA
GATCCTTTGATCTTTTCTACGGGGTCTGACGCTCAGTGGAACGAAAACTCACGTTAAGGGATTTTGGTCA
TGAGATTATCAAAAAGGATCTTCACCTAGATCCTTTTAAATTAAAAATGAAGTTTTAAATCAATCTAAAG
TATATATGAGTAAACTTGGTCTGACAGTTACCAATGCTTAATCAGTGAGGCACCTATCTCAGCGATCTGT
CTATTTCGTTCATCCATAGTTGCCTGACTCCCCGTCGTGTAGATAACTACGATACGGGAGCGCTTACCAT
CTGGCCCCAGTGCTGCAATGATACCGCGAGACCCACGCTCACCGGCTCCAGATTTATCAGCAATAAACCA
GCCAGCCGGAAGGGCCGAGCGCAGAAGTGGTCCTGCAACTTTATCCGCCTCCATTCAGTCTATTAATTGT
TGCCGGGAAGCTAGAGTAAGTAGTTCGCCAGTTAATAGTTTGCGCAACGTTGTTGGCATTGCTACAGGCA
TCGTGGTGTCACTCTCGTCGTTTGGTATGGCTTCATTCAGCTCCGGTTCCCAACGATCAAGGCGAGTTAC
ATGATCCCCCATGTTGTGCAAAAAAGCGGTTAGCTCCTTCGGTCCTCCGATCGTTGTCAGAAGTAAGTTG
GCCGCAGTGTTATCACTCATGGTTATGGCAGCACTGCATAATTCTCTTACTGTCATGCCATCCGTAAGAT
GCTTTTCTGTGACTGGTGAGTACTCAACCAAGTCATTCTGAGAATAGTGTATGCGGCGACCGAGTTGCTC
TTGCCCGGCGTCAATACGGGATAATAGTGTATCACATAGCAGAACTTTAAAAGTGCTCATCATTGGAAAA
CGTTCTTCGGGGCGAAAACTCTCAAGGATCTTACCGCTGTTGAGATCCAGTTCGATGTAACCCACTCGTG
CACCCAACTGATCTTCAGCATCTTTTACTTTCACCAGCGTTTCTGGGTGAGCAAAAACAGGAAGGCAAAA
TGCCGCAAAAAAGGGAATAAGGGCGACACGGAAATGTTGAATACTCATACTCTTCCTTTTTCAATGGGTA
ATAACTGATATAATTAAATTGAAGCTCTAATTTGTGAGTTTAGTATACATGCATTTACTTATAATACAGT
TTTTTAGTTTTGCTGGCCGCATCTTCTCAAATATGCTTCCCAGCCTGCTTTTCTGTAACGTTCACCCTCT
ACCTTAGCATCCCTTCCCTTTGCAAATAGTCCTCTTCCAACAATAATAATGTCAGATCCTGTAGAGACCA
CATCATCCACGGTTCTATACTGTTGACCCAATGCGTCTCCCTTGTCATCTAAACCCACACCGGGTGTCAT
AATCAACCAATCGTAACCTTCATCTCTTCCACCCATGTCTCTTTGAGCAATAAAGCCGATAACAAAATCT
TTGTCGCTCTTCGCAATGTCAACAGTACCCTTAGTATATTCTCCAGTAGATAGGGAGCCCTTGCATGACA
ATTCTGCTAACATCAAAAGGCCTCTAGGTTCCTTTGTTACTTCTTCTGCCGCCTGCTTCAAACCGCTAAC
AATACCTGGGCCCACCACACCGTGTGCATTCGTAATGTCTGCCCATTCTGCTATTCTGTATACACCCGCA
GAGTACTGCAATTTGACTGTATTACCAATGTCAGCAAATTTTCTGTCTTCGAAGAGTAAAAAATTGTACT
TGGCGGATAATGCCTTTAGCGGCTTAACTGTGCCCTCCATGGAAAAATCAGTCAAGATATCCACATGTGT
TTTTAGTAAACAAATTTTGGGACCTAATGCTTCAACTAACTCCAGTAATTCCTTGGTGGTACGAACATCC
AATGAAGCACACAAGTTTGTTTGCTTTTCGTGCATGATATTAAATAGCTTGGCAGCAACAGGACTAGGAT
GAGTAGCAGCACGTTCCTTATATGTAGCTTTCGACATGATTTATCTTCGTTTCCTGCAGGTTTTTGTTCT
GTGCAGTTGGGTTAAGAATACTGGGCAATTTCATGTTTCTTCAACACTACATATGCGTATATATACCAAT
CTAAGTCTGTGCTCCTTCCTTCGTTCTTCCTTCTGTTCGGAGATTACCGAATCAAAAAAATTTCAAAGAA
ACCGAAATCAAAAAAAAGAATAAAAAAAAAATGATGAATTGAATTGAAAAGCTAGCTTATCGATGATAAG
CTGTCAAAGATGAGAATTAATTCCACGGACTATAGACTATACTAGATACTCCGTCTACTGTACGATACAC
TTCCGCTCAGGTCCTTGTCCTTTAACGAGGCCTTACCACTCTTTTGTTACTCTATTGATCCAGCTCAGCA
AAGGCAGTGTGATCTAAGATTCTATCTTCGCGATGTAGTAAAACTAGCTAGACCGAGAAAGAGACTAGAA
ATGCAAAAGGCACTTCTACAATGGCTGCCATCATTATTATCCGATGTGACGCTGCAGCTTCTCAATGATA
TTCGAATACGCTTTGAGGAGATACAGCCTAATATCCGACAAACTGTTTTACAGATTTACGATCGTACTTG
TTACCCATCATTGAATTTTGAACATCCGAACCTGGGAGTTTTCCCTGAAACAGATAGTATATTTGAACCT
GTATAATAATATATAGTCTAGCGCTTTACGGAAGACAATGTATGTATTTCGGTTCCTGGAGAAACTATTG
CATCTATTGCATAGGTAATCTTGCACGTCGCATCCCCGGTTCATTTTCTGCGTTTCCATCTTGCACTTCA
ATAGCATATCTTTGTTAACGAAGCATCTGTGCTTCATTTTGTAGAACAAAAATGCAACGCGAGAGCGCTA
ATTTTTCAAACAAAGAATCTGAGCTGCATTTTTACAGAACAGAAATGCAACGCGAAAGCGCTATTTTACC
AACGAAGAATCTGTGCTTCATTTTTGTAAAACAAAAATGCAACGCGACGAGAGCGCTAATTTTTCAAACA
AAGAATCTGAGCTGCATTTTTACAGAACAGAAATGCAACGCGAGAGCGCTATTTTACCAACAAAGAATCT
ATACTTCTTTTTTGTTCTACAAAAATGCATCCCGAGAGCGCTATTTTTCTAACAAAGCATCTTAGATTAC
TTTTTTTCTCCTTTGTGCGCTCTATAATGCAGTCTCTTGATAACTTTTTGCACTGTAGGTCCGTTAAGGT
TAGAAGAAGGCTACTTTGGTGTCTATTTTCTCTTCCATAAAAAAAGCCTGACTCCACTTCCCGCGTTTAC
TGATTACTAGCGAAGCTGCGGGTGCATTTTTTCAAGATAAAGGCATCCCCGATTATATTCTATACCGATG
TGGATTGCGCATACTTTGTGAACAGAAAGTGATAGCGTTGATGATTCTTCATTGGTCAGAAAATTATGAA
CGGTTTCTTCTATTTTGTCTCTATATACTACGTATAGGAAATGTTTACATTTTCGTATTGTTTTCGATTC
ACTCTATGAATAGTTCTTACTACAATTTTTTTGTCTAAAGAGTAATACTAGAGATAAACATAAAAAATGT
AGAGGTCGAGTTTAGATGCAAGTTCAAGGAGCGAAAGGTGGATGGGTAGGTTATATAGGGATATAGCACA
GAGATATATAGCAAAGAGATACTTTTGAGCAATGTTTGTGGAAGCGGTATTCGCAATGGGAAGCTCC
[37 nt withheld, positions 6298-6334]
A
[37 nt withheld, positions 6336-6372]
ATTTTGTTAAAATTCGCGTTAAATTTTTGTTAAATCAGCTCATTTTTTAACGAATAGCCCGAAATCGGCA
AAATCCCTTATAAATCAAAAGAATAGACCGAGATAGGGTTGAGTGTTGTTCCAGTTTCCAACAAGAGTCC
ACTATTAAAGAACGTGGACTCCAACGTCAAAGGGCGAAAAAGG
[39 nt withheld, positions 6556-6594]
T
[35 nt withheld, positions 6596-6630]
GTAAATCGGAAGGGTAAACGGATGCCCCCATTTAGAGCTTGACGGGGAAAGCCGGCG
[41 nt withheld, positions 6688-6728]
GGCTAGGGCGGTGGGAAGTGTAGGGGTCACGCTGGGCGTAACCACCACACCCGCCGCGCTTAATGGGGCG
CTACAGGGCGCGTGGGGATGATCCACTAGT
