>Addgene plasmid #11953 | pYES2-Ub-R-GFP | addgene partial sequence | sequence record 18560 | GAL1 5'-AATATACCTCTATACTTTAACGTC-3'
AGCTGTATACGACTCACTATAGGGAATATTAAGCTTGGTACCGAGCTCGGATCCACTAGTAACGGCCGCC
AGTGTGCTGGAATTCACCATGCAGATCTTCGTGAAGACTCTGACTGGTAAGACCATCACCCTCGAGGTTG
AGCCCAGTGACACCATTGAGAATGTCAAGGCAAAGATCCAAGATAAGGAAGGCATCCCTCCTGACCAGCA
GAGGCTGATCTTTGCTGGAAAACAGCTGGAAGATGGGCGCACCCTGTCTGACTACAACATCCAGAAAGAG
TCCACCCTGCACCTGGTACTCCGTCTCAGAGGTGGGCGCGGGAAGCTTGGTCGACAGGATCCACCGGTCG
CCACCATGGTGAGCAAGGGCGAGGAGCTGTTCACCGGGGTGGTGCCCATCCTGGTCGAGCTGGACGGCGA
CGTAAACGGCCACAAGTTCAGCGTGTCCGGCGAGGGCGAGGGCGATGCCACCTACGGCAAGCTGACCCTG
AAGTTCATCTGCACCACCGGCAAGCTGCCCGTGCCCTGGCCCACCCTCGTGACCACCCTGACCTACGGCG
TGCAGTGCTTCAGCCGCTACCCCGACCACATGAAGCAGCACGACTTCTTCAAGTCCGCCATGCCCGAAGG
CTGCGTCCAGCAGCGCCCCATCTTCTTCTAGGACGACGGCGACTACTAGACCCGCTCCGAGGAGGAGTTC
TAGGGCGAC
